>Addgene plasmid #200636 | G1052C_BattB(GA)_EGFP_IRES-Spycatcher-sfmCherry3C(1-10)-P2A-shBleR | addgene full sequence | sequence record 394841 | Addgene NGS Result
TCAGCATCTTTTACTTTCACCAGCGTTTCTGGGTGAGCAAAAACAGGAAGGCAAAATGCCGCAAAAAAGG
GAATAAGGGCGACACGGAAATGTTGAATACTCATACTCTTCCTTTTTCAATATTATTGAAGCATTTATCA
GGGTTATTGTCTCATGAGCGGATACATATTTGAATGTATTTAGAAAAATAAACAAATAGGGGTTCCGCGC
ACATTTCCCCGAAAAGTGCCACCTAAATTGTAAGCGTTAATATTTTGTTAAAATTCGCGTTAAATTTTTG
TTAAATCAGCTCATTTTTTAACCAATAGGCCGAAATCGGCAAAATCCCTTATAAATCAAAAGAATAGACC
GAGATAGGGT
[37 nt withheld, positions 361-397]
AAAGAACGTGGACTCCAACGTCAAAGG
[49 nt withheld, positions 425-473]
T
[91 nt withheld, positions 475-565]
G
[124 nt withheld, positions 567-690]
CCCATTCGCCATTCAGGCTGCGCAACTGTTGGGAAGGGCGATCGGTGCGGGCCTCTTCGCTATTACGCCA
GCTGGCGAAAGGGGGATGTGCTGCAAGGCGATTAAGTTGGGTAACGCCAGGGTTTTCCCAGTCACGACGT
TGTAAAACGACGGCCAGTGAATTGTAATACGACTCACTATAGGGCGAATTGGGTACCGGGCCCCCCCTCG
AGGTCGACGATGTAGGTCACGGCATTCCGGACTCAGCGCTCGAGCCGGCTTGTCGACGACGGCGGACTCC
GTCGTCAGGATCATCCGCAGATTATACCGCAACTACACGCCACCATGGTGAGCAAGGGCGAGGAGCTGTT
CACCGGGGTGGTGCCCATCCTGGTCGAGCTGGACGGCGACGTAAACGGCCACAAGTTCAGCGTGTCCGGC
GAGGGCGAGGGCGATGCCACCTACGGCAAGCTGACCCTGAAGTTCATCTGCACCACCGGCAAGCTGCCCG
TGCCCTGGCCCACCCTCGTGACCACCCTGACCTACGGCGTGCAGTGCTTCAGCCGCTACCCCGACCACAT
GAAGCAGCACGACTTCTTCAAGTCCGCCATGCCCGAAGGCTACGTCCAGGAGCGCACCATCTTCTTCAAG
GACGACGGCAACTACAAGACCCGCGCCGAGGTGAAGTTCGAGGGCGACACCCTGGTGAACCGCATCGAGC
TGAAGGGCATCGACTTCAAGGAGGACGGCAACATCCTGGGGCACAAGCTGGAGTACAACTACAACAGCCA
CAACGTCTATATCATGGCCGACAAGCAGAAGAACGGCATCAAGGTGAACTTCAAGATCCGCCACAACATC
GAGGACGGCAGCGTGCAGCTCGCCGACCACTACCAGCAGAACACCCCCATCGGCGACGGCCCCGTGCTGC
TGCCCGACAACCACTACCTGAGCACCCAGTCCGCCCTGAGCAAAGACCCCAACGAGAAGCGCGATCACAT
GGTCCTGCTGGAGTTCGTGACCGCCGCCGGGATCACTCTCGGCATGGACGAGCTGTACAAGTAGTAACTT
AAGAATTCACCGGTCTGACCTCCTTCTCCCTCTCTTCAGGTCTGCAGTCGACGGTACCGCGGGCCCGGGA
TCCACCGGATCTAGATAACTGATCACTGTGGAATCAGAGAGACTGCCCCTCTCCCTCTCCCCCCCCTAAC
GTTACTGGCCGAAGCCGCTTGGAATAAGGCCGGTGTGCGTTTGTCTATATGTTATTTTCCACCATATTGC
CGTCTTTTGGCAATGTGAGGGCCCGGAAACCTGGCCCTGTCTTCTTGACGAGCATTCCTAGGGGTCTTTC
CCCTCTCGCCAAAGGAATGCAAGGTCTGTTGAATGTCGTGAAGGAAGCAGTTCCTCTGGAAGCTTCTTGA
AGACAAACAACGTCTGTAGCGACCCTTTGCAGGCAGCGGAACCCCCCACCTGGCGACAGGTGCCTCTGCG
GCCAAAAGCCACGTGTATAAGATACACCTGCAAAGGCGGCACAACCCCAGTGCCACGTTGTGAGTTGGAT
AGTTGTGGAAAGAGTCAAATGGCTCTCCTCAAGCGTATTCAACAAGGGGCTGAAGGATGCCCAGAAGGTA
CCCCATTGTATGGGATCTGATCTGGGGCCTCGGTGCACATGCTTTACATGTGTTTAGTCGAGGTTAAAAA
AACGTCTAGGCCCCCCGAACCACGGGGACGTGGTTTTCCTTTGAAAAACACGATGATAATATGGCCACAA
CCATGGTAACCACCTTATCAGGTTTATCAGGTGAGCAAGGTCCGTCCGGTGATATGACAACTGAAGAAGA
TAGTGCTACCCATATTAAATTCTCAAAACGTGATGAGGACGGCCGTGAGTTAGCTGGTGCAACTATGGAG
TTGCGTGATTCATCTGGTAAAACTATTAGTACATGGATTTCAGATGGACATGTGAAGGATTTCTACCTGT
ATCCAGGAAAATATACATTTGTCGAAACCGCAGCACCAGACGGTTATGAGGTAGCAACTGCTATTACCTT
TACAGTTAATGAGCAAGGTCAGGTTACTGTAAATGGCGAAGCAACTAAAGGTGACGCTCATACTGGCGGT
GGCTCTGGTACCATGGAGGAGGACAACATGGCCATCATCAAGGAGTTCATGAGATTCAAGGTGCACATGG
AGGGCAGCGTGAACGGCCACGAGTTCGAGATCGAGGGCGAGGGCGAGGGCCACCCCTACGAGGGCACCCA
GACCGCCAGGCTGAAGGTGACCAAGGGCGACCCCCTGCCCTTCGCCTGGGACATCCTGAGCCCCCAGTTC
ATGTACGGCAGCAAGGCCTACGTGAAGCACCCCGCCGACATCCCCGACTACCTGAAGCTGAGCTTCCCCG
AGGGCTTCACCTGGGAGAGAGTGATGAACTTCGAGGACGGCGGCGTGGTGGCCGTGACCCAGGACAGCAG
CCTGCAGGACGGCCAGTTCATCTACAAGGTGAAGCTGCTGGGCATCAACTTCCCCAGCGACGGCCCCGTG
ATGCAGAAGAAGACCATGGGCTGGGAGGCCAGCACCGAGAGAATGTACCCCGAGGACGGCGCCCTGAAGG
GCGAGATCAACCAGAGACTGAAGCTGAAGGACGGCGGTCACTACGACGCCGAGGTGAAGACCACCTACAG
GGCCAAGAAGCCCGTGCAGCTGCCCGGCGCCTACGACGTGGACATCAAGCTGGACATCACCAGCCACAAC
GAGGACAGCGGAGCTACTAACTTCAGCCTGCTGAAGCAGGCTGGAGACGTGGAGGAGAACCCTGGACCTA
TGGCCAAGTTGACCAGTGCCGTTCCGGTGCTCACCGCGCGCGACGTCGCCGGAGCGGTCGAGTTCTGGAC
CGACCGGCTCGGGTTCTCCCGGGACTTCGTGGAGGACGACTTCGCCGGTGTGGTCCGGGACGACGTGACC
CTGTTCATCAGCGCGGTCCAGGACCAGGTGGTGCCGGACAACACCCTGGCCTGGGTGTGGGTGCGCGGCC
TGGACGAGCTGTACGCCGAGTGGTCGGAGGTCGTGTCCACGAACTTCCGGGACGCCTCCGGGCCGGCCAT
GACCGAGATCGGCGAGCAGCCGTGGGGGCGGGAGTTCGCCCTGCGCGACCCGGCCGGCAACTGCGTGCAC
TTCGTGGCCGAGGAGCAGGACTAATAGGGATCCTGATCATAATCAGCCATACCACATTTGTAGAGGTTTT
ACTTGCTTTAAAAAACCTCCCACACCTCCCCCTGAACCTGAAACATAAAATGAATGCAATTGTTGTTGTT
AACTTGTTTATTGCAGCTTATAATGGTTACAAATAAAGCAATAGCATCACAAATTTCACAAATAAAGCAT
TTTTTTCACTGCATTCTAGTTGTGGTTTGTCCAAACTCATCAATGTATCTTAGGAGATCCCCTTTAGTGA
GGGTTAATTTCGAGCTTGGCGTAATCATGGTCATAGCTGTTTCCTGTGTGAAATTGTTATCCGCTCACAA
TTCCACACAACATACGAGCCGGAAGCATAAAGTGTAAAGCCTGGGGTGCCTAATGAGTGAGCTAACTCAC
ATTAATTGCGTTGCGCTCACTGCCCGCTTTCCAGTCGGGAAACCTGTCGTGCCAGCTGCATTAATGAATC
GGCCAACGCGCGGGGAGAGGCGGTTTGCGTATTGGGCGCTCTTCCGCTTCCTCGCTCACTGACTCGCTGC
ACTCGGTCGTTCGGCTGCGGCGAGCGGTATCAGCTCACTCAAAGGCGGTAATACGGTTATCCACAGAATC
AGGGGATAACGCAGGAAAGAACATGTGAGCAAAAGGCCAGCAAAAGGCCAGGAACCGTAAAAAGGCCGCG
TTGCTGGCGTTTTTCCATAGGCTCCGCCCCCCTGACGAGCATCACAAAAATCGACGCTCAAGTCAGAGGT
GGCGAAACCCGACAGGACTATAAAGATACCAGGCGTTTCCCCCTGGAAGCTCCCTCGTGCGCTCTCCTGT
TCCGACCCTGCCGCTTACCGGATACCTGTCCGCCTTTCTCCCTTCGGGAAGCGTGGCGCTTTCTCATAGC
TCACGCTGTAGGTATCTCAGTTCGGTGTAGGTCGTTCGCTCCAAGCTGGGCTGTGTGCACGAACCCCCCG
TTCAGCCCGACCGCTGCGCCTTATCCGGTAACTATCGTCTTGAGTCCAACCCGGTAAGACACGACTTATC
GCCACTGGCAGCAGCCACTGGTAACAGGATTAGCAGAGCGAGGTATGTAGGCGGTGCTACAGAGTTCTTG
AAGTGGTGGCCTAACTACGGCTACACTAGAAGAACAGTATTTGGTATCTGCGCTCTGCTGAAGCCAGTTA
CCTTCGGAAAAAGAGTTGGTAGCTCTTGATCCGGCAAACAAACCACCGCTGGTAGCGGTGGTTTTTTTGT
TTGCAAGCAGCAGATTACGCGCAGAAAAAAAGGATCTCAAGAAGATCCTTTGATCTTTTCTACGGGGTCT
GACGCTCAGTGGAACGAAAACTCACGTTAAGGGATTTTGGTCATGAGATTATCAAAAAGGATCTTCACCT
AGATCCTTTTAAATTAAAAATGAAGTTTTAAATCAATCTAAAGTATATATGAGTAAACTTGGTCTGACAG
TTACCAATGCTTAATCAGTGAGGCACCTATCTCAGCGATCTGTCTATTTCGTTCATCCATAGTTGCCTGA
CTCCCCGTCGTGTAGATAACTACGATACGGGAGGGCTTACCATCTGGCCCCAGTGCTGCAATGATACCGC
GAGACCCACGCTCACCGGCTCCAGATTTATCAGCAATAAACCAGCCAGCCGGAAGGGCCGAGCGCAGAAG
TGGTCCTGCAACTTTATCCGCCTCCATCCAGTCTATTAATTGTTGCCGGGAAGCTAGAGTAAGTAGTTCG
CCAGTTAATAGTTTGCGCAACGTTGTTGCCATTGCTACAGGCATCGTGGTGTCACGCTCGTCGTTTGGTA
TGGCTTCATTCAGCTCCGGTTCCCAACGATCAAGGCGAGTTACATGATCCCCCATGTTGTGCAAAAAAGC
GGTTAGCTCCTTCGGTCCTCCGATCGTTGTCAGAAGTAAGTTGGCCGCAGTGTTATCACTCATGGTTATG
GCAGCACTGCATAATTCTCTTACTGTCATGCCATCCGTAAGATGCTTTTCTGTGACTGGTGAGTACTCAA
CCAAGTCATTCTGAGAATAGTGTATGCGGCGACCGAGTTGCTCTTGCCCGGCGTCAATACGGGATAATAC
CGCGCCACATAGCAGAACTTTAAAAGTGCTCATCATTGGAAAACGTTCTTCGGGGCGAAAACTCTCAAGG
ATCTTACCGCTGTTGAGATCCAGTTCGATGTAACCCACTCGTGCACCCAACTGATCT
Features (pLannotate 1.2.2; 19 found; start..end, strand, type, name):
    105..209     -  promoter       AmpR promoter: bla
    262..690     -  rep_origin     f1 ori (sequence partly withheld): f1 bacteriophage origin of replication; arrow indicates direction of (+) strand synthesis
    695..852     -  CDS            lacZα (fragment): LacZα fragment of β-galactosidase; lacZ fragment
    855..873     +  promoter       T7 promoter: promoter for bacteriophage T7 RNA polymerase
    882..909     -  misc_feature   MCS (fragment): pBluescript multiple cloning site
   1015..1731    +  CDS            EGFP: EGFP is a basic (constitutively fluorescent) green fluorescent protein published in 1996, derived from Aequorea victoria. It is reported to be a rapidly-maturing weak dimer with moderate acid sensitivity.
   1781..1813    +  misc_feature   MCS (fragment): multiple cloning site
   1967..2429    +  misc_feature   IRES: internal ribosome entry site (IRES) of the encephalomyocarditis virus (EMCV)
   2803..3426    +  CDS            sfCherry3C (fragment): sfCherry3C is a basic (constitutively fluorescent) fluorescent protein published in 2019, derived from Discosoma sp.. It is reported to be a monomer.
   3490..3861    +  CDS            ble: BLE_STRHI - Experimental evidence at protein level: Swiss-Prot protein existence level 1. Binding protein with a strong affinity to the bleomycin family of antibiotics. From Streptoalloteichus hindustanus.
   3874..3958    +  CDS            large T antigen (fragment): large T antigen from SV40 (simian virus 40)
   3981..4102    +  polyA_signal   SV40 poly(A) signal: SV40 polyadenylation signal
   4111..4129    -  promoter       T3 promoter: promoter for bacteriophage T3 RNA polymerase
   4174..4190    -  protein_bind   lac operator: The lac repressor binds to the lac operator to inhibit transcription in E. coli. This inhibition can be relieved by adding lactose or isopropyl-β-D-thiogalactopyranoside (IPTG). lac repressor encoded by lacI
   4198..4228    -  promoter       lac promoter: promoter for the E. coli lac operon
   4243..4264    -  protein_bind   CAP binding site: CAP binding activates transcription in the presence of cAMP. E. coli catabolite activator protein
   4277..4369    -  CDS            lacI (fragment): lac repressor; lacI; The lac repressor binds to the lac operator to inhibit transcription in E. coli. This inhibition can be relieved by adding lactose or isopropyl-β-D-thiogalactopyranoside (IPTG).
   4552..5140    -  rep_origin     ori: high-copy-number ColE1/pMB1/pBR322/pUC origin of replication
   5311..104     -  CDS            AmpR (across the origin): β-lactamase; bla; confers resistance to ampicillin, carbenicillin, and related antibiotics
