[The description below was written by a language model from this plasmid's Addgene catalogue record and pLannotate feature annotations shown in this document.]
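Description:
G1052C_BattB(GA)_EGFP_IRES-Spycatcher-sfmCherry3C(1-10)-P2A-shBleR is a 6,067 bp mammalian recombination ("attB") plasmid built on a pBluescript-like backbone. It is designed to be integrated by Bxb1 recombinase into a genomic landing pad carrying the orthogonal GA-variant Bxb1 attachment site, specifically in cells engineered with two independent landing pads. In bacteria it is maintained at high copy through a ColE1/pUC-type origin and selected with ampicillin via the bla gene. The backbone also retains an f1 origin, lacZα and lac promoter/operator remnants, and flanking T7 and T3 promoters.

The annotated payload is a single transcription unit with no mammalian promoter called upstream of it. This fits the promoterless design typical of attB donor plasmids, in which expression depends on a promoter already resident at the landing pad after recombination, although the record does not say this explicitly. The attB(GA) site itself is not annotated and presumably lies in the unannotated stretch just before EGFP. EGFP is the first cistron, followed by an EMCV IRES that drives a second open reading frame. By the plasmid name, this frame encodes SpyCatcher fused to the 1-10 fragment of split sfCherry3C, then a P2A peptide and the Streptoalloteichus hindustanus ble gene, which confers zeocin resistance. Only the sfCherry3C fragment and ble are called in the feature table. An SV40 poly(A) signal terminates the unit.

The construct serves as a strongly green-fluorescent marker of successful recombination at the GA landing pad. Zeocin allows enrichment of integrants, and the split-Cherry fragment provides a component for a complementation-based readout, though the record does not describe how the SpyCatcher or split-Cherry parts are used.
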