Addgene plasmid #200636: G1052C_BattB(GA)_EGFP_IRES-Spycatcher-sfmCherry3C(1-10)-P2A-shBleR
Purpose: Strong EGFP fluorescence recombination plasmid for Matreyek Bxb1(GA) landing pad in dual landing pad cells
Depositing lab: Kenneth Matreyek. Depositing organization: Case Western Reserve University. Publication: Mammalian Genomic Manipulation with Orthogonal Bxb1 DNA Recombinase Sites for the Functional Characterization of Protein Variants. Roelle SM, Kamath ND, Matreyek KA. ACS Synth Biol. 2023 Nov 3. doi: 10.1021/acssynbio.3c00355. PubMed 37922210.
Backbone
  Vector backbone: BattB
  Vector type: Mammalian Expression
  Selectable markers: Zeocin
Growth in bacteria
  Bacterial resistance: Ampicillin, 100 μg/mL
  Growth temperature: 37°C
  Growth strain: DH5alpha
  Copy number: High Copy
Gene/Insert
  Gene/Insert name: EGFP
  Species: Synthetic
  Cloning method: Gibson Cloning
Terms and licenses: Academic/Nonprofit Terms; Industry Terms: Not Available to Industry
How to cite: G1052C_BattB(GA)_EGFP_IRES-Spycatcher-sfmCherry3C(1-10)-P2A-shBleR was a gift from Kenneth Matreyek (Addgene plasmid # 200636 ; http://n2t.net/addgene:200636 ; RRID:Addgene_200636)
